Addgene plasmid #143553: TFORF1914
Purpose: Lentiviral vector for overexpressing transcription factor ORFs with unique 24-bp barcodes. Barcodes facilitate identification of transcription factors in pooled screens.
Depositing lab: Feng Zhang. Depositing organization: Broad Institute. Publication: A transcription factor atlas of directed differentiation. Joung J, Ma S, Tay T, Geiger-Schuller KR, Kirchgatterer PC, Verdine VK, Guo B, Arias-Garcia MA, Allen WE, Singh A, Kuksenko O, Abudayyeh OO, Gootenberg JS, Fu Z, Macrae RK, Buenrostro JD, Regev A, Zhang F. Cell. 2023 Jan 5;186(1):209-229.e26. doi: 10.1016/j.cell.2022.11.026. PubMed 36608654.
Backbone
  Vector backbone: pLX_TRC317
  Backbone manufacturer: Broad Institute Genetic Perturbation Platform
  Backbone size w/o insert (bp): 8264
  Vector type: Mammalian Expression, Lentiviral
  Selectable markers: Puromycin
Growth in bacteria
  Bacterial resistance: Ampicillin, 100 μg/mL
  Growth temperature: 37°C
  Growth strain: NEB Stable
  Copy number: High Copy
Gene/Insert
  Gene/Insert name: RUNX2
  Species: H. sapiens (human)
  Insert size (bp): 1667
  Entrez Gene: RUNX2 (a.k.a. AML3, CBF-alpha-1, CBFA1, CCD, CCD1, CLCD, OSF-2, OSF2, PEA2aA, PEBP2aA)
  Promoter: EF1a
  Cloning method: Unknown
  Sequencing primers: 5′ GGGTGGAGACTGAAGTTAGGCCAG; 3′ CACATAGCGTAAAAGGAGCAACATAG
Terms and licenses: Academic/Nonprofit Terms; Industry Terms: Not Available to Industry
Depositor comments: NM_001024630,ENST00000465038,ENST00000371438 . The transcription factor ORF portion of this plasmid was synthesized by Genewiz. Please test multiple small colonies in case of plasmid recombination. To make this collection available in a timely manner, a portion of this collection was not fully sequenced by Addgene. If an Addgene verified full plasmid sequence is not available, please contact us prior to placing an order to request the full sequence.
How to cite: TFORF1914 was a gift from Feng Zhang (Addgene plasmid # 143553 ; http://n2t.net/addgene:143553 ; RRID:Addgene_143553)
