[The description below was written by a language model from this plasmid's Addgene catalogue record and pLannotate feature annotations shown in this document.]
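Description:
TFORF1914 is a third-generation-style, self-inactivating lentiviral expression plasmid built on the pLX_TRC317 backbone and carrying the human transcription factor RUNX2 as its insert. It belongs to a barcoded transcription factor ORF collection in which each ORF is paired with a unique 24-bp barcode, so that the factor delivered to a cell can be identified in pooled overexpression screens. In bacteria the plasmid replicates from a high-copy ColE1/pUC-type origin and is selected with ampicillin through the β-lactamase gene. An f1 origin and remnants of a lac/T7/T3 cloning region are also present in the backbone. The depositor notes that the plasmid can recombine, which is a common issue for constructs with LTR repeats.

The viral genome is transcribed in packaging cells from an RSV promoter fused to a truncated HIV-1 5' LTR. This is followed by the Ψ packaging signal with a gag fragment, the Rev response element for Rev-dependent nuclear export, and a cPPT/CTS element. It ends in a ΔU3 3' LTR that inactivates LTR promoter activity after integration, with an SV40 polyadenylation signal downstream. Within the provirus, an SV40 early promoter drives puromycin N-acetyltransferase for selection of transduced mammalian cells. A separate EF-1α promoter drives constitutive expression of the RUNX2 coding sequence, a regulator of osteoblast differentiation and skeletal morphogenesis. A WPRE downstream of the ORF enhances transcript stability and expression. The barcode is not annotated in the feature table, so its exact position is not given, and no epitope tag is recorded. The construct is used to produce lentivirus for RUNX2 overexpression, individually or in pooled directed-differentiation screens.
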