Features (pLannotate 1.2.2; 31 found; start..end, strand, type, name):
      5..231     +  promoter       RSV promoter: Rous sarcoma virus enhancer/promoter
    232..412     +  LTR            5' LTR (truncated): truncated 5' long terminal repeat (LTR) from HIV-1
    459..584     +  misc_feature   HIV-1 Ψ: packaging signal of human immunodeficiency virus type 1
    568..931     +  CDS            HIV-1 gag (fragment): gag protein from human immunodeficiency virus 1; gag
   1077..1310    +  misc_feature   RRE: The Rev response element (RRE) of HIV-1 allows for Rev-dependent mRNA export from the nucleus to the cytoplasm.
   1687..1713    +  CDS            Rev (fragment): human immunodeficiency virus 1 (HIV-1) Rev protein; rev; enhances nuclear export of unspliced and incompletely spliced viral mRNAs
   1720..1743    +  promoter       SV40 promoter (fragment): SV40 early promoter
   1744..1815    +  promoter       SV40 promoter (fragment): SV40 enhancer and early promoter
   1839..1974    +  rep_origin     SV40 ori: SV40 origin of replication
   2020..2616    +  CDS            PuroR (fragment): puromycin N-acetyltransferase; pac from Streptomyces; confers resistance to puromycin
   2665..2782    +  misc_feature   cPPT/CTS: central polypurine tract and central termination sequence of HIV-1
   2847..2913    +  CDS            small t antigen (fragment): SV40 (simian virus 40) small t antigen
   2920..4098    +  promoter       EF-1α promoter: strong constitutive promoter for human elongation factor EF-1α
   4115..5677    +  CDS            RUNX2: RUNX2_HUMAN - Also known as AML3, CBFA1, OSF2, PEBP2A. Experimental evidence at protein level: Swiss-Prot protein existence level 1. Transcription factor involved in osteoblastic differentiation and skeletal morphogenesis (PubMed:28505335, PubMed:28738062, PubMed:28703881). Essential for the maturation of osteoblasts and both intramembranous and endochondral ossification. CBF binds to the core site, 5'-PYGPYGGT-3', of a number of enhancers and promoters, including murine leukemia virus, polyomavirus enhancer, T-cell receptor enhancers, osteocalcin, osteopontin, bone sialoprotein, alpha 1(I) co
   5693..5746    +  promoter       U6 promoter (fragment): RNA polymerase III promoter for human U6 snRNA
   5788..6376    +  misc_feature   WPRE: woodchuck hepatitis virus posttranscriptional regulatory element
   6427..6446    +  misc_feature   cPPT/CTS (fragment): central polypurine tract and central termination sequence of HIV-1
   6448..6681    +  LTR            3' LTR (ΔU3): self-inactivating 3' long terminal repeat (LTR) from HIV-1
   6759..6880    +  polyA_signal   SV40 poly(A) signal: SV40 polyadenylation signal
   6920..7055    +  rep_origin     SV40 ori: SV40 origin of replication
   7076..7094    -  promoter       T7 promoter: promoter for bacteriophage T7 RNA polymerase
   7102..7257    +  CDS            lacZα (fragment): LacZα fragment of β-galactosidase; lacZ fragment
   7262..7690    +  rep_origin     f1 ori (sequence partly withheld): f1 bacteriophage origin of replication; arrow indicates direction of (+) strand synthesis
   7743..7847    +  promoter       AmpR promoter: bla
   7848..8708    +  CDS            AmpR: β-lactamase; bla; confers resistance to ampicillin, carbenicillin, and related antibiotics
   8879..9467    +  rep_origin     ori: high-copy-number ColE1/pMB1/pBR322/pUC origin of replication
   9650..9742    +  CDS            lacI (fragment): lac repressor; lacI; The lac repressor binds to the lac operator to inhibit transcription in E. coli. This inhibition can be relieved by adding lactose or isopropyl-β-D-thiogalactopyranoside (IPTG).
   9755..9776    +  protein_bind   CAP binding site: CAP binding activates transcription in the presence of cAMP. E. coli catabolite activator protein
   9791..9821    +  promoter       lac promoter: promoter for the E. coli lac operon
   9829..9845    +  protein_bind   lac operator: The lac repressor binds to the lac operator to inhibit transcription in E. coli. This inhibition can be relieved by adding lactose or isopropyl-β-D-thiogalactopyranoside (IPTG). lac repressor encoded by lacI
   9890..9908    +  promoter       T3 promoter: promoter for bacteriophage T3 RNA polymerase
>Addgene plasmid #143553 | TFORF1914 | addgene full sequence | sequence record 400350 | Addgene NGS Result
TTAATGTAGTCTTATGCAATACTCTTGTAGTCTTGCAACATGGTAACGATGAGTTAGCAACATGCCTTAC
AAGGAGAGAAAAAGCACCGTGCATGCCGATTGGTGGAAGTAAGGTGGTACGATCGTGCCTTATTAGGAAG
GCAACAGACGGGTCTGACATGGATTGGACGAACCACTGAATTGCCGCATTGCAGAGATATTGTATTTAAG
TGCCTAGCTCGATACATAAACGGGTCTCTCTGGTTAGACCAGATCTGAGCCTGGGAGCTCTCTGGCTAAC
TAGGGAACCCACTGCTTAAGCCTCAATAAAGCTTGCCTTGAGTGCTTCAAGTAGTGTGTGCCCGTCTGTT
GTGTGACTCTGGTAACTAGAGATCCCTCAGACCCTTTTAGTCAGTGTGGAAAATCTCTAGCAGTGGCGCC
CGAACAGGGACTTGAAAGCGAAAGGGAAACCAGAGGAGCTCTCTCGACGCAGGACTCGGCTTGCTGAAGC
GCGCACGGCAAGAGGCGAGGGGCGGCGACTGGTGAGTACGCCAAAAATTTTGACTAGCGGAGGCTAGAAG
GAGAGAGATGGGTGCGAGAGCGTCAGTATTAAGCGGGGGAGAATTAGATCGCGATGGGAAAAAATTCGGT
TAAGGCCAGGGGGAAAGAAAAAATATAAATTAAAACATATAGTATGGGCAAGCAGGGAGCTAGAACGATT
CGCAGTTAATCCTGGCCTGTTAGAAACATCAGAAGGCTGTAGACAAATACTGGGACAGCTACAACCATCC
CTTCAGACAGGATCAGAAGAACTTAGATCATTATATAATACAGTAGCAACCCTCTATTGTGTGCATCAAA
GGATAGAGATAAAAGACACCAAGGAAGCTTTAGACAAGATAGAGGAAGAGCAAAACAAAAGTAAGACCAC
CGCACAGCAAGCGGCCGCTGATCTTCAGACCTGGAGGAGGAGATATGAGGGACAATTGGAGAAGTGAATT
ATATAAATATAAAGTAGTAAAAATTGAACCATTAGGAGTAGCACCCACCAAGGCAAAGAGAAGAGTGGTG
CAGAGAGAAAAAAGAGCAGTGGGAATAGGAGCTTTGTTCCTTGGGTTCTTGGGAGCAGCAGGAAGCACTA
TGGGCGCAGCGTCAATGACGCTGACGGTACAGGCCAGACAATTATTGTCTGGTATAGTGCAGCAGCAGAA
CAATTTGCTGAGGGCTATTGAGGCGCAACAGCATCTGTTGCAACTCACAGTCTGGGGCATCAAGCAGCTC
CAGGCAAGAATCCTGGCTGTGGAAAGATACCTAAAGGATCAACAGCTCCTGGGGATTTGGGGTTGCTCTG
GAAAACTCATTTGCACCACTGCTGTGCCTTGGAATGCTAGTTGGAGTAATAAATCTCTGGAACAGATTTG
GAATCACACGACCTGGATGGAGTGGGACAGAGAAATTAACAATTACACAAGCTTAATACACTCCTTAATT
GAAGAATCGCAAAACCAGCAAGAAAAGAATGAACAAGAATTATTGGAATTAGATAAATGGGCAAGTTTGT
GGAATTGGTTTAACATAACAAATTGGCTGTGGTATATAAAATTATTCATAATGATAGTAGGAGGCTTGGT
AGGTTTAAGAATAGTTTTTGCTGTACTTTCTATAGTGAATAGAGTTAGGCAGGGATATTCACCATTATCG
TTTCAGACCCACCTCCCAACCCCGAGGGGACCCATGCATTGCATCTCAATTAGTCAGCAACCAGGTGTGG
AAAGTCCCCAGGCTCCCCAGCAGGCAGAAGTATGCAAAGCATGCGTCTCAATTAGTCAGCAACCATAGTC
CCGCCCCTAACTCCGCCCATCCCGCCCCTAACTCCGCCCAGTTCCGCCCATTCTCCGCCCCATGGCTGAC
TAATTTTTTTTATTTATGCAGAGGCCGAGGCCGCCTCGGCCTCTGAGCTATTCCAGAAGTAGTGAGGAGG
CTTTTTTGGAGGCCTAGGCTTTTGCAAAAAGCTTTCTAGAGGTACCACCGGAGCTTACCATGACCGAGTA
CAAGCCCACGGTGCGCCTCGCCACCCGCGACGACGTCCCCAGGGCCGTACGCACCCTCGCCGCCGCGTTC
GCCGACTACCCCGCCACGCGCCACACCGTCGATCCGGACCGCCACATCGAGCGGGTCACCGAGCTGCAAG
AACTCTTCCTCACGCGCGTCGGGCTCGACATCGGCAAGGTGTGGGTCGCGGACGACGGCGCCGCCGTGGC
GGTCTGGACCACGCCGGAGAGCGTCGAAGCGGGGGCGGTGTTCGCCGAGATCGGCCCGCGCATGGCCGAG
TTGAGCGGTTCCCGGCTGGCCGCGCAGCAACAGATGGAAGGCCTCCTGGCGCCGCACCGGCCCAAGGAGC
CCGCGTGGTTCCTGGCCACCGTCGGCGTCTCGCCCGACCACCAGGGCAAGGGTCTGGGCAGCGCCGTCGT
GCTCCCCGGAGTGGAGGCGGCCGAGCGCGCCGGGGTGCCCGCCTTCCTGGAGACCTCCGCGCCCCGCAAC
CTCCCCTTCTACGAGCGGCTCGGCTTCACCGTCACCGCCGACGTCGAGGTGCCCGAAGGACCGCGCACCT
GGTGCATGACCCGCAAGCCCGGTGCCAGTTAACGAATTCTAGATCTTGAGACAAATGGCAGTATTCATCC
ACAATTTTAAAAGAAAAGGGGGGATTGGGGGGTACAGTGCAGGGGAAAGAATAGTAGACATAATAGCAAC
AGACATACAAACTAAAGAATTACAAAAACAAATTACAAAAATTCAAAATTTTCGGGTTTATTACAGGGAC
AGCAGAGATCCACTTTGGCGCCGGCTCGAGGCCTGCAGGTGCAAAGATGGATAAAGTTTTAAACAGAGAG
GAATCTTTGCAGCTAATGGACCTTCTAGGTCTTGAAAGGAGTGGGAATTGGCTCCGGTGCCCGTCAGTGG
GCAGAGCGCACATCGCCCACAGTCCCCGAGAAGTTGGGGGGAGGGGTCGGCAATTGAACCGGTGCCTAGA
GAAGGTGGCGCGGGGTAAACTGGGAAAGTGATGTCGTGTACTGGCTCCGCCTTTTTCCCGAGGGTGGGGG
AGAACCGTATATAAGTGCAGTAGTCGCCGTGAACGTTCTTTTTCGCAACGGGTTTGCCGCCAGAACACAG
GTAAGTGCCGTGTGTGGTTCCCGCGGGCCTGGCCTCTTTACGGGTTATGGCCCTTGCGTGCCTTGAATTA
CTTCCACCTGGCTGCAGTACGTGATTCTTGATCCCGAGCTTCGGGTTGGAAGTGGGTGGGAGAGTTCGAG
GCCTTGCGCTTAAGGAGCCCCTTCGCCTCGTGCTTGAGTTGAGGCCTGGCCTGGGCGCTGGGGCCGCCGC
GTGCGAATCTGGTGGCACCTTCGCGCCTGTCTCGCTGCTTTCGATAAGTCTCTAGCCATTTAAAATTTTT
GATGACCTGCTGCGACGCTTTTTTTCTGGCAAGATAGTCTTGTAAATGCGGGCCAAGATCTGCACACTGG
TATTTCGGTTTTTGGGGCCGCGGGCGGCGACGGGGCCCGTGCGTCCCAGCGCACATGTTCGGCGAGGCGG
GGCCTGCGAGCGCGGCCACCGAGAATCGGACGGGGGTAGTCTCAAGCTGGCCGGCCTGCTCTGGTGCCTG
GCCTCGCGCCGCCGTGTATCGCCCCGCCCTGGGCGGCAAGGCTGGCCCGGTCGGCACCAGTTGCGTGAGC
GGAAAGATGGCCGCTTCCCGGCCCTGCTGCAGGGAGCTCAAAATGGAGGACGCGGCGCTCGGGAGAGCGG
GCGGGTGAGTCACCCACACAAAGGAAAAGGGCCTTTCCGTCCTCAGCCGTCGCTTCATGTGACTCCACGG
AGTACCGGGCGCCGTCCAGGCACCTCGATTAGTTCTCGAGCTTTTGGAGTACGTCGTCTTTAGGTTGGGG
GGAGGGGTTTTATGCGATGGAGTTTCCCCACACTGAGTGGGTGGAGACTGAAGTTAGGCCAGCTTGGCAC
TTGATGTAATTCTCCTTGGAATTTGCCCTTTTTGAGTTTGGATCTTGGTTCATTCTCAAGCCTCAGACAG
TGGTTCAAAGTTTTTTTCTTCCATTTCAGGTGTCGTGAGGCTAGCACCGCCACCATGGCATCAAACAGCC
TCTTCAGCACAGTGACACCATGTCAGCAAAACTTCTTTTGGGATCCGAGCACCAGCCGGCGCTTCAGCCC
CCCCTCCAGCAGCCTGCAGCCCGGCAAAATGAGCGACGTGAGCCCGGTGGTGGCTGCGCAACAGCAGCAG
CAACAGCAGCAGCAGCAACAGCAGCAGCAGCAGCAGCAACAGCAGCAGCAGCAGCAGGAGGCGGCGGCGG
CGGCTGCGGCGGCGGCGGCGGCTGCGGCGGCGGCAGCTGCAGTGCCCCGGTTGCGGCCGCCCCACGACAA
CCGCACCATGGTGGAGATCATCGCCGACCACCCGGCCGAACTCGTCCGCACCGACAGCCCCAACTTCCTG
TGCTCGGTGCTGCCCTCGCACTGGCGCTGCAACAAGACCCTGCCCGTGGCCTTCAAGGTGGTAGCCCTCG
GAGAGGTACCAGATGGGACTGTGGTTACTGTCATGGCGGGTAACGATGAAAATTATTCTGCTGAGCTCCG
GAATGCCTCTGCTGTTATGAAAAACCAAGTAGCAAGGTTCAACGATCTGAGATTTGTGGGCCGGAGTGGA
CGAGGCAAGAGTTTCACCTTGACCATAACCGTCTTCACAAATCCTCCCCAAGTAGCTACCTATCACAGAG
CAATTAAAGTTACAGTAGATGGACCTCGGGAACCCAGAAGGCACAGACAGAAGCTTGATGACTCTAAACC
TAGTTTGTTCTCTGACCGCCTCAGTGATTTAGGGCGCATTCCTCATCCCAGTATGAGAGTAGGTGTCCCG
CCTCAGAACCCACGGCCCTCCCTGAACTCTGCACCAAGTCCTTTTAATCCACAAGGACAGAGTCAGATTA
CAGACCCCAGGCAGGCACAGTCTTCCCCGCCGTGGTCCTATGACCAGTCTTACCCCTCCTACCTGAGCCA
GATGACGTCCCCGTCCATCCACTCTACCACCCCGCTGTCTTCCACACGGGGCACTGGGCTTCCTGCCATC
ACCGATGTGCCTAGGCGCATTTCAGATGATGACACTGCCACCTCTGACTTCTGCCTCTGGCCTTCCACTC
TCAGTAAGAAGAGCCAGGCAGGTGCTTCAGAACTGGGCCCTTTTTCAGACCCCAGGCAGTTCCCAAGCAT
TTCATCCCTCACTGAGAGCCGCTTCTCCAACCCACGAATGCACTATCCAGCCACCTTTACTTACACCCCG
CCAGTCACCTCAGGCATGTCCCTCGGTATGTCCGCCACCACTCACTACCACACCTACCTGCCACCACCCT
ACCCCGGCTCTTCCCAAAGCCAGAGTGGACCCTTCCAGACCAGCAGCACTCCATATCTCTACTATGGCAC
TTCGTCAGGATCCTATCAGTTTCCCATGGTGCCGGGGGGAGACCGGTCTCCTTCCAGAATGCTTCCGCCA
TGCACCACCACCTCGAATGGCAGCACGCTATTAAATCCAAATTTGCCTAACCAGAATGATGGTGTTGACG
CTGATGGAAGCCACAGCAGTTCCCCAACTGTTTTGAATTCTAGTGGCAGAATGGATGAATCTGTTTGGCG
ACCATATTAGTAATGAACTAGTCCGTAACTTGAAAGTATTTCGATTTCTTGGCTTTATATATCTTGTGGA
AAGGACGATTGAGTACGTACGAGGGTTATGCTACGCGTTAAGTCGACAATCAACCTCTGGATTACAAAAT
TTGTGAAAGATTGACTGGTATTCTTAACTATGTTGCTCCTTTTACGCTATGTGGATACGCTGCTTTAATG
CCTTTGTATCATGCTATTGCTTCCCGTATGGCTTTCATTTTCTCCTCCTTGTATAAATCCTGGTTGCTGT
CTCTTTATGAGGAGTTGTGGCCCGTTGTCAGGCAACGTGGCGTGGTGTGCACTGTGTTTGCTGACGCAAC
CCCCACTGGTTGGGGCATTGCCACCACCTGTCAGCTCCTTTCCGGGACTTTCGCTTTCCCCCTCCCTATT
GCCACGGCGGAACTCATCGCCGCCTGCCTTGCCCGCTGCTGGACAGGGGCTCGGCTGTTGGGCACTGACA
ATTCCGTGGTGTTGTCGGGGAAATCATCGTCCTTTCCTTGGCTGCTCGCCTGTGTTGCCACCTGGATTCT
GCGCGGGACGTCCTTCTGCTACGTCCCTTCGGCCCTCAATCCAGCGGACCTTCCTTCCCGCGGCCTGCTG
CCGGCTCTGCGGCCTCTTCCGCGTCTTCGCCTTCGCCCTCAGACGAGTCGGATCTCCCTTTGGGCCGCCT
CCCCGCGTCGACTTTAAGACCAATGACTTACAAGGCAGCTGTAGATCTTAGCCACTTTTTAAAAGAAAAG
GGGGGACTGGAAGGGCTAATTCACTCCCAACGAAGACAAGATCTGCTTTTTGCTTGTACTGGGTCTCTCT
GGTTAGACCAGATCTGAGCCTGGGAGCTCTCTGGCTAACTAGGGAACCCACTGCTTAAGCCTCAATAAAG
CTTGCCTTGAGTGCTTCAAGTAGTGTGTGCCCGTCTGTTGTGTGACTCTGGTAACTAGAGATCCCTCAGA
CCCTTTTAGTCAGTGTGGAAAATCTCTAGCAGTACGTATAGTAGTTCATGTCATCTTATTATTCAGTATT
TATAACTTGCAAAGAAATGAATATCAGAGAGTGAGAGGAACTTGTTTATTGCAGCTTATAATGGTTACAA
ATAAAGCAATAGCATCACAAATTTCACAAATAAAGCATTTTTTTCACTGCATTCTAGTTGTGGTTTGTCC
AAACTCATCAATGTATCTTATCATGTCTGGCTCTAGCTATCCCGCCCCTAACTCCGCCCATCCCGCCCCT
AACTCCGCCCAGTTCCGCCCATTCTCCGCCCCATGGCTGACTAATTTTTTTTATTTATGCAGAGGCCGAG
GCCGCCTCGGCCTCTGAGCTATTCCAGAAGTAGTGAGGAGGCTTTTTTGGAGGCCTAGGGACGTACCCAA
TTCGCCCTATAGTGAGTCGTATTACGCGCGCTCACTGGCCGTCGTTTTACAACGTCGTGACTGGGAAAAC
CCTGGCGTTACCCAACTTAATCGCCTTGCAGCACATCCCCCTTTCGCCAGCTGGCGTAATAGCGAAGAGG
CCCGCACCGATCGCCCTTCCCAACAGTTGCGCAGCCTGAATGGCGAATGGG
[124 nt withheld, positions 7262-7385]
C
[91 nt withheld, positions 7387-7477]
A
[49 nt withheld, positions 7479-7527]
CCTTTGACGTTGGAGTCCACGTTCTTT
[37 nt withheld, positions 7555-7591]
ACCCTATCTCGGTCTATTCTTTTGATTTATAAGGGATTTTGCCGATTTCGGCCTATTGGTTAAAAAATGA
GCTGATTTAACAAAAATTTAACGCGAATTTTAACAAAATATTAACGCTTACAATTTAGGTGGCACTTTTC
GGGGAAATGTGCGCGGAACCCCTATTTGTTTATTTTTCTAAATACATTCAAATATGTATCCGCTCATGAG
ACAATAACCCTGATAAATGCTTCAATAATATTGAAAAAGGAAGAGTATGAGTATTCAACATTTCCGTGTC
GCCCTTATTCCCTTTTTTGCGGCATTTTGCCTTCCTGTTTTTGCTCACCCAGAAACGCTGGTGAAAGTAA
AAGATGCTGAAGATCAGTTGGGTGCACGAGTGGGTTACATCGAACTGGATCTCAACAGCGGTAAGATCCT
TGAGAGTTTTCGCCCCGAAGAACGTTTTCCAATGATGAGCACTTTTAAAGTTCTGCTATGTGGCGCGGTA
TTATCCCGTATTGACGCCGGGCAAGAGCAACTCGGTCGCCGCATACACTATTCTCAGAATGACTTGGTTG
AGTACTCACCAGTCACAGAAAAGCATCTTACGGATGGCATGACAGTAAGAGAATTATGCAGTGCTGCCAT
AACCATGAGTGATAACACTGCGGCCAACTTACTTCTGACAACGATCGGAGGACCGAAGGAGCTAACCGCT
TTTTTGCACAACATGGGGGATCATGTAACTCGCCTTGATCGTTGGGAACCGGAGCTGAATGAAGCCATAC
CAAACGACGAGCGTGACACCACGATGCCTGTAGCAATGGCAACAACGTTGCGCAAACTATTAACTGGCGA
ACTACTTACTCTAGCTTCCCGGCAACAATTAATAGACTGGATGGAGGCGGATAAAGTTGCAGGACCACTT
CTGCGCTCGGCCCTTCCGGCTGGCTGGTTTATTGCTGATAAATCTGGAGCCGGTGAGCGTGGGTCTCGCG
GTATCATTGCAGCACTGGGGCCAGATGGTAAGCCCTCCCGTATCGTAGTTATCTACACGACGGGGAGTCA
GGCAACTATGGATGAACGAAATAGACAGATCGCTGAGATAGGTGCCTCACTGATTAAGCATTGGTAACTG
TCAGACCAAGTTTACTCATATATACTTTAGATTGATTTAAAACTTCATTTTTAATTTAAAAGGATCTAGG
TGAAGATCCTTTTTGATAATCTCATGACCAAAATCCCTTAACGTGAGTTTTCGTTCCACTGAGCGTCAGA
CCCCGTAGAAAAGATCAAAGGATCTTCTTGAGATCCTTTTTTTCTGCGCGTAATCTGCTGCTTGCAAACA
AAAAAACCACCGCTACCAGCGGTGGTTTGTTTGCCGGATCAAGAGCTACCAACTCTTTTTCCGAAGGTAA
CTGGCTTCAGCAGAGCGCAGATACCAAATACTGTTCTTCTAGTGTAGCCGTAGTTAGGCCACCACTTCAA
GAACTCTGTAGCACCGCCTACATACCTCGCTCTGCTAATCCTGTTACCAGTGGCTGCTGCCAGTGGCGAT
AAGTCGTGTCTTACCGGGTTGGACTCAAGACGATAGTTACCGGATAAGGCGCAGCGGTCGGGCTGAACGG
GGGGTTCGTGCACACAGCCCAGCTTGGAGCGAACGACCTACACCGAACTGAGATACCTACAGCGTGAGCT
ATGAGAAAGCGCCACGCTTCCCGAAGGGAGAAAGGCGGACAGGTATCCGGTAAGCGGCAGGGTCGGAACA
GGAGAGCGCACGAGGGAGCTTCCAGGGGGAAACGCCTGGTATCTTTATAGTCCTGTCGGGTTTCGCCACC
TCTGACTTGAGCGTCGATTTTTGTGATGCTCGTCAGGGGGGCGGAGCCTATGGAAAAACGCCAGCAACGC
GGCCTTTTTACGGTTCCTGGCCTTTTGCTGGCCTTTTGCTCACATGTTCTTTCCTGCGTTATCCCCTGAT
TCTGTGGATAACCGTATTACCGCCTTTGAGTGAGCTGATACCGCTCGCCGCAGCCGAACGACCGAGCGCA
GCGAGTCAGTGAGCGAGGAAGCGGAAGAGCGCCCAATACGCAAACCGCCTCTCCCCGCGCGTTGGCCGAT
TCATTAATGCAGCTGGCACGACAGGTTTCCCGACTGGAAAGCGGGCAGTGAGCGCAACGCAATTAATGTG
AGTTAGCTCACTCATTAGGCACCCCAGGCTTTACACTTTATGCTTCCGGCTCGTATGTTGTGTGGAATTG
TGAGCGGATAACAATTTCACACAGGAAACAGCTATGACCATGATTACGCCAAGCGCGCAATTAACCCTCA
CTAAAGGGAACAAAAGCTGGAGCTGCAAGC
