>Addgene plasmid #143553 | TFORF1914 | depositor partial sequence | sequence record 282789 | Insert
ACCGCCACCATGGCATCAAACAGCCTCTTCAGCACAGTGACACCATGTCAGCAAAACTTCTTTTGGGATC
CGAGCACCAGCCGGCGCTTCAGCCCCCCCTCCAGCAGCCTGCAGCCCGGCAAAATGAGCGACGTGAGCCC
GGTGGTGGCTGCGCAACAGCAGCAGCAACAGCAGCAGCAGCAACAGCAGCAGCAGCAGCAGCAACAGCAG
CAGCAGCAGCAGGAGGCGGCGGCGGCGGCTGCGGCGGCGGCGGCGGCTGCGGCGGCGGCAGCTGCAGTGC
CCCGGTTGCGGCCGCCCCACGACAACCGCACCATGGTGGAGATCATCGCCGACCACCCGGCCGAACTCGT
CCGCACCGACAGCCCCAACTTCCTGTGCTCGGTGCTGCCCTCGCACTGGCGCTGCAACAAGACCCTGCCC
GTGGCCTTCAAGGTGGTAGCCCTCGGAGAGGTACCAGATGGGACTGTGGTTACTGTCATGGCGGGTAACG
ATGAAAATTATTCTGCTGAGCTCCGGAATGCCTCTGCTGTTATGAAAAACCAAGTAGCAAGGTTCAACGA
TCTGAGATTTGTGGGCCGGAGTGGACGAGGCAAGAGTTTCACCTTGACCATAACCGTCTTCACAAATCCT
CCCCAAGTAGCTACCTATCACAGAGCAATTAAAGTTACAGTAGATGGACCTCGGGAACCCAGAAGGCACA
GACAGAAGCTTGATGACTCTAAACCTAGTTTGTTCTCTGACCGCCTCAGTGATTTAGGGCGCATTCCTCA
TCCCAGTATGAGAGTAGGTGTCCCGCCTCAGAACCCACGGCCCTCCCTGAACTCTGCACCAAGTCCTTTT
AATCCACAAGGACAGAGTCAGATTACAGACCCCAGGCAGGCACAGTCTTCCCCGCCGTGGTCCTATGACC
AGTCTTACCCCTCCTACCTGAGCCAGATGACGTCCCCGTCCATCCACTCTACCACCCCGCTGTCTTCCAC
ACGGGGCACTGGGCTTCCTGCCATCACCGATGTGCCTAGGCGCATTTCAGATGATGACACTGCCACCTCT
GACTTCTGCCTCTGGCCTTCCACTCTCAGTAAGAAGAGCCAGGCAGGTGCTTCAGAACTGGGCCCTTTTT
CAGACCCCAGGCAGTTCCCAAGCATTTCATCCCTCACTGAGAGCCGCTTCTCCAACCCACGAATGCACTA
TCCAGCCACCTTTACTTACACCCCGCCAGTCACCTCAGGCATGTCCCTCGGTATGTCCGCCACCACTCAC
TACCACACCTACCTGCCACCACCCTACCCCGGCTCTTCCCAAAGCCAGAGTGGACCCTTCCAGACCAGCA
GCACTCCATATCTCTACTATGGCACTTCGTCAGGATCCTATCAGTTTCCCATGGTGCCGGGGGGAGACCG
GTCTCCTTCCAGAATGCTTCCGCCATGCACCACCACCTCGAATGGCAGCACGCTATTAAATCCAAATTTG
CCTAACCAGAATGATGGTGTTGACGCTGATGGAAGCCACAGCAGTTCCCCAACTGTTTTGAATTCTAGTG
GCAGAATGGATGAATCTGTTTGGCGACCATATTAGTAATGAACTAGTCCGTAACTTGAAAGTATTTCGAT
TTCTTGGCTTTATATATCTTGTGGAAAGGACGATTGAGTACGTACGAGGGTTATGCT
