>Addgene plasmid #143553 | TFORF1914 | depositor partial sequence | sequence record 282790 | Barcode
TTGAGTACGTACGAGGGTTATGCT
